>Addgene plasmid #168719 | pDONR223 HCoV-OC43 NSP14_stop | addgene full sequence | sequence record 392148 | Addgene NGS Result
CAAATAATGATTTTATTTTGACTGATAGTGACCTGTTCGTTGCAACAAATTGATGAGCAATGCTTTTTTA
TAATGCCAACTTTGTACAAAAAAGTTGGCATGTGTAGTACTAATTTATTTAAAGATTGTAGCAAGAGTTA
TAGCGGTTATCACCCAGCTCATGCTCCTTCATTTTTGGCAGTAGATGACAAATATAAGGCAACTGGCGAT
TTAGCCGTGTGTCTTGGTATTGGTGATTCTGCTGTTACATATTCAAGATTAATATCACTCATGGGTTTTA
AATTGGATGTTACCCTTGATGGGTATTGTAAGCTTTTTATAACTAAAGAAGAAGCTGTTAAACGCGTGCG
TGCCTGGGTTGGCTTTGATGCTGAAGGTGCTCATGCCACGCGTGATAGCATTGGGACAAATTTCCCACTT
CAATTAGGATTTTCCACAGGAATTGATTTTGTTGTGGAAGCCACTGGTTTGTTTGCTGATAGAGATGGTT
ACAGCTTTAAAAAGGCTGTGGCGAAAGCTCCTCCTGGTGAACAATTTAAGCACCTCATCCCTTTGATGAC
GAGAGGTCATCGCTGGGATGTTGTTAGACCTAGAATAGTACAAATGTTTGCAGATCATTTAATTGATCTG
TCTGATTGTGTTGTGCTAGTTACATGGGCAGCCAACTTTGAGCTCACTTGTCTCCGCTACTTTGCAAAAG
TAGGGCGTGAGATTTCTTGTAATGTATGCACTAAACGTGCCACAGTTTACAATTCTAGAACTGGTTACTA
TGGTTGTTGGCGACATAGTGTTACATGTGATTACTTGTATAATCCACTTATTGTTGATATTCAACAGTGG
GGATATATTGGTTCTTTATCAAGTAATCATGATTTATATTGTAGTGTCCATAAAGGAGCACATGTTGCTT
CCTCTGATGCTATAATGACACGGTGTTTGGCCGTTTATGATTGCTTTTGCAATAATATTAATTGGAATGT
GGAGTATCCCATCATTTCAAATGAGTTAAGTATTAATACCTCTTGTAGGGTCTTGCAGCGTGTGATTCTT
AAAGCTGCCATGCTCTGCAACAGATATACTTTGTGTTATGATATTGGCAACCCAAAAGCGATTGCCTGTG
TCAAAGATTTTGATTTTAAGTTCTATGATGCCCAACCAATTGTTAAGTCTGTTAAGACTCTTTTGTATTC
TTTTGAGGCACATAAGGACTCTTTTAAAGACGGTTTGTGTATGTTTTGGAACTGTAATGTGGATAAGTAT
CCACCGAATGCAGTTGTATGTAGATTTGACACTAGAGTGTTGAATAATTTAAATCTTCCTGGCTGTAATG
GAGGTAGTTTGTATGTTAATAAACATGCATTCCACACTAAACCCTTTGCTAGGGCAGCCTTTGAGCATTT
GAAGCCTATGCCATTCTTCTATTATTCAGATACGCCTTGTGTGTATATGGATGGCATGGATGCTAAGCAG
GTTGATTATGTACCTTTGAAATCTGCCACGTGCATCACAAGATGCAATTTAGGTGGTGCAGTTTGTTTAA
AACATGCTGAAGAGTATCGTGAGTACTTAGAGTCTTACAATACAGCTACTACAGCAGGTTTTACTTTTTG
GGTCTATAAGACATTTGATTTTTATAATTTGTGGAATACGTTCACCAAGCTACAATAATACCCAACTTTC
TTGTACAAAGTTGGCATTATAAGAAAGCATTGCTTATCAATTTGTTGCAACGAACAGGTCACTATCAGTC
AAAATAAAATCATTATTTGCCATCCAGCTGATATCCCCTATAGTGAGTCGTATTACATGGTCATAGCTGT
TTCCTGGCAGCTCTGGCCCGTGTCTCAAAATCTCTGATGTTACATTGCACAAGATAAAAATATATCATCA
TGCCTCCTCTAGACCAGCCAGGACAGAAATGCCTCGACTTCGCTGCTACCCAAGGTTGCCGGGTGACGCA
CACCGTGGAAACGGATGAAGGCACGAACCCAGTGGACATAAGCCTGTTCGGTTCGTAAGCTGTAATGCAA
GTAGCGTATGCGCTCACGCAACTGGTCCAGAACCTTGACCGAACGCAGCGGTGGTAACGGCGCAGTGGCG
GTTTTCATGGCTTGTTATGACTGTTTTTTTGGGGTACAGTCTATGCCTCGGGCATCCAAGCAGCAAGCGC
GTTACGCCGTGGGTCGATGTTTGATGTTATGGAGCAGCAACGATGTTACGCAGCAGGGCAGTCGCCCTAA
AACAAAGTTAAACATTATGAGGGAAGCGGTGATCGCCGAAGTATCGACTCAACTATCAGAGGTAGTTGGC
GTCATCGAGCGCCATCTCGAACCGACGTTGCTGGCCGTACATTTGTACGGCTCCGCAGTGGATGGCGGCC
TGAAGCCACACAGTGATATTGATTTGCTGGTTACGGTGACCGTAAGGCTTGATGAAACAACGCGGCGAGC
TTTGATCAACGACCTTTTGGAAACTTCGGCTTCCCCTGGAGAGAGCGAGATTCTCCGCGCTGTAGAAGTC
ACCATTGTTGTGCACGACGACATCATTCCGTGGCGTTATCCAGCTAAGCGCGAACTGCAATTTGGAGAAT
GGCAGCGCAATGACATTCTTGCAGGTATCTTCGAGCCAGCCACGATCGACATTGATCTGGCTATCTTGCT
GACAAAAGCAAGAGAACATAGCGTTGCCTTGGTAGGTCCAGCGGCGGAGGAACTCTTTGATCCGGTTCCT
GAACAGGATCTATTTGAGGCGCTAAATGAAACCTTAACGCTATGGAACTCGCCGCCCGACTGGGCTGGCG
ATGAGCGAAATGTAGTGCTTACGTTGTCCCGCATTTGGTACAGCGCAGTAACCGGCAAAATCGCGCCGAA
GGATGTCGCTGCCGACTGGGCAATGGAGCGCCTGCCGGCCCAGTATCAGCCCGTCATACTTGAAGCTAGA
CAGGCTTATCTTGGACAAGAAGAAGATCGCTTGGCCTCGCGCGCAGATCAGTTGGAAGAATTTGTCCACT
ACGTGAAAGGCGAGATCACCAAGGTAGTCGGCAAATAACCCTCGAGCCACCCATGACCAAAATCCCTTAA
CGTGAGTTACGCGTCGTTCCACTGAGCGTCAGACCCCGTAGAAAAGATCAAAGGATCTTCTTGAGATCCT
TTTTTTCTGCGCGTAATCTGCTGCTTGCAAACAAAAAAACCACCGCTACCAGCGGTGGTTTGTTTGCCGG
ATCAAGAGCTACCAACTCTTTTTCCGAAGGTAACTGGCTTCAGCAGAGCGCAGATACCAAATACTGTTCT
TCTAGTGTAGCCGTAGTTAGGCCACCACTTCAAGAACTCTGTAGCACCGCCTACATACCTCGCTCTGCTA
ATCCTGTTACCAGTGGCTGCTGCCAGTGGCGATAAGTCGTGTCTTACCGGGTTGGACTCAAGACGATAGT
TACCGGATAAGGCGCAGCGGTCGGGCTGAACGGGGGGTTCGTGCACACAGCCCAGCTTGGAGCGAACGAC
CTACACCGAACTGAGATACCTACAGCGTGAGCTATGAGAAAGCGCCACGCTTCCCGAAGGGAGAAAGGCG
GACAGGTATCCGGTAAGCGGCAGGGTCGGAACAGGAGAGCGCACGAGGGAGCTTCCAGGGGGAAACGCCT
GGTATCTTTATAGTCCTGTCGGGTTTCGCCACCTCTGACTTGAGCGTCGATTTTTGTGATGCTCGTCAGG
GGGGCGGAGCCTATGGAAAAACGCCAGCAACGCGGCCTTTTTACGGTTCCTGGCCTTTTGCTGGCCTTTT
GCTCACATGTTCTTTCCTGCGTTATCCCCTGATTCTGTGGATAACCGTATTACCGCCTTTGAGTGAGCTG
ATACCGCTCGCCGCAGCCGAACGACCGAGCGCAGCGAGTCAGTGAGCGAGGAAGCGGAAGAGCGCCCAAT
ACGCAAACCGCCTCTCCCCGCGCGTTGGCCGATTCATTAATGCAGCTGGCACGACAGGTTTCCCGACTGG
AAAGCGGGCAGTGAGCGCAACGCAATTAATACGCGTACCGCTAGCCAGGAAGAGTTTGTAGAAACGCAAA
AAGGCCATCCGTCAGGATGGCCTTCTGCTTAGTTTGATGCCTGGCAGTTTATGGCGGGCGTCCTGCCCGC
CACCCTCCGGGCCGTTGCTTCACAACGTTCAAATCCGCTCCCGGCGGATTTGTCCTACTCAGGAGAGCGT
TCACCGACAAACAACAGATAAAACGAAAGGCCCAGTCTTCCGACTGAGCCTTTCGTTTTATTTGATGCCT
GGCAGTTCCCTACTCTCGCGTTAACGCTAGCATGGATGTTTTCCCAGTCACGACGTTGTAAAACGACGGC
CAGTCTTAAGCTCGGGCCC
Features (pLannotate 1.2.2; 12 found; start..end, strand, type, name):
      2..97      +  protein_bind   attL3: mutant version of attL; recombination site for the Gateway® LR reaction LR Clonase™
    103..1665    +  CDS            rep (fragment): R1AB_CVMA5 - Experimental evidence at protein level: Swiss-Prot protein existence level 1. [2'-O-methyltransferase]: Methyltransferase that mediates mRNA cap 2'-O-ribose methylation to the 5'-cap structure of viral mRNAs. N7-methyl guanosine cap is a prerequisite for binding of nsp16. Therefore plays an essential role in viral mRNAs cap methylation which is essential to evade immune system. From Murine coronavirus (strain A59) (MHV-A59) (Murine hepatitis virus).
   1670..1769    -  protein_bind   attL2: mutant version of attL; recombination site for the Gateway® LR reaction LR Clonase™
   1787..1805    -  promoter       T7 promoter: promoter for bacteriophage T7 RNA polymerase
   1995..2018    +  promoter       Pc promoter (fragment): intI1 (promoter lies within the coding sequence); class 1 integron promoter
   2194..2250    +  CDS            GmR (fragment): gentamycin acetyltransferase; aacC1; confers resistance to gentamycin
   2257..3048    +  CDS            SmR: aminoglycoside adenylyltransferase (Murphy, 1985); aadA; confers resistance to spectinomycin and streptomycin
   3141..3729    +  rep_origin     ori: high-copy-number ColE1/pMB1/pBR322/pUC origin of replication
   3912..4004    +  CDS            lacI (fragment): lac repressor; lacI; The lac repressor binds to the lac operator to inhibit transcription in E. coli. This inhibition can be relieved by adding lactose or isopropyl-β-D-thiogalactopyranoside (IPTG).
   4059..4086    -  terminator     rrnB T2 terminator: transcription terminator T2 from the E. coli rrnB gene
   4218..4261    +  terminator     rrnB T1 terminator: Escherichia coli rrnB; transcription terminator T1 from the E. coli rrnB gene
   4308..4344    -  CDS            lacZα (fragment): LacZα fragment of β-galactosidase; lacZ fragment
