[The description below was written by a language model from this plasmid's Addgene catalogue record and pLannotate feature annotations shown in this document.]
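Description:
pDONR223 HCoV-OC43 NSP14_stop is a Gateway-compatible Entry clone built on the pDONR223 backbone. It carries the coding sequence for nonstructural protein 14 (NSP14) of human coronavirus OC43, a mature product of the ORF1ab replicase polyprotein. The sequenced plasmid is 4,359 nt. It is propagated in E. coli from a high-copy ColE1/pUC-type origin and selected with spectinomycin through the aadA (SmR) aminoglycoside adenylyltransferase gene. This gene sits downstream of a class 1 integron Pc promoter fragment and a short remnant of a gentamicin resistance gene. Small lacI and lacZα fragments are backbone remnants, and rrnB T1 and T2 terminators lie upstream of the cloning site, where they insulate the insert from read-through transcription.

The 1,563 bp insert is flanked by two attL recombination sites, annotated as attL3 and attL2. These allow LR Clonase-mediated transfer of the ORF into any compatible Destination vector. The annotation software matched the insert to a fragment of the murine hepatitis virus replicase polyprotein and attached a description of the 2'-O-methyltransferase. This is a homology hit to a related betacoronavirus polyprotein entry, not an accurate label, because the catalogue identifies the insert as OC43 NSP14. The "_stop" suffix suggests that the ORF retains a terminal stop codon, which would suit native or N-terminally tagged expression rather than C-terminal fusions, though the record does not say so explicitly. The Entry vector has no promoter positioned to express the insert. A T7 promoter lies just outside one att site on the reverse strand, and M13 primers are listed for sequencing.

The plasmid belongs to a collection of human coronavirus protein-coding Entry clones. It serves as a shuttle source for moving the ORF into expression, interaction-screening or other downstream vectors.
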