Addgene plasmid #168719: pDONR223 HCoV-OC43 NSP14_stop
Purpose: Gateway-compatible Entry vector
Depositing lab: Fritz Roth. Depositing organization: Sinai Health System. Publication: A resource of human coronavirus protein-coding sequences in a flexible, multipurpose Gateway Entry clone collection. Weller B, Lin CW, Pogoutse O, Sauer M, Marin-de la Rosa N, Strobel A, Young V, Knapp JJ, Rayhan A, Falter C, Kim DK, Roth FP, Falter-Braun P. G3 (Bethesda). 2023 Jul 5;13(7):jkad105. doi: 10.1093/g3journal/jkad105. PubMed 37267226.
Backbone
  Vector backbone: pDONR223
  Backbone manufacturer: Rual et al, Genome Res. 14:2128-2135, 2004.
  Backbone size w/o insert (bp): 5005
  Vector type: Other
Growth in bacteria
  Bacterial resistance: Spectinomycin, 50 μg/mL
  Growth temperature: 37°C
  Growth strain: DH5alpha
  Copy number: Unknown
Gene/Insert
  Gene/Insert name: NSP14
  Species: Other
  Insert size (bp): 1563
  Entrez Gene: ORF1ab (a.k.a. EYW02_gp1)
  Cloning method: Gateway Cloning
  Sequencing primers: 5′ m13-For; 3′ m13-Rev
Resource information
  A portion of this plasmid was derived from a plasmid made by: Falter-Braun Lab
Terms and licenses: Academic/Nonprofit Terms; Industry Terms
How to cite: pDONR223 HCoV-OC43 NSP14_stop was a gift from Fritz Roth (Addgene plasmid # 168719 ; http://n2t.net/addgene:168719 ; RRID:Addgene_168719)
